>Addgene plasmid #130528 | pTK_BsmBI_LacZ_Cerulean_Nanotag_60 | addgene full sequence | sequence record 257574 | Addgene NGS Result
TGAGCTAACTCACATTAATTGCGTTGCGCTCACTGCCCGCTTTCCACCGGTCGTCTCAGGACCGCTAGCC
CGGGCTCGAGATCTGCGATCTAAGTAAGCTTGCTGCTTCATCCCCGTGGCCCGTTGCTCGCGTTTGCTGG
CGGTGTCCCCGGAAGAAATATATTTGCATGTCTTTAGTTCTATGATGACACAAACCCCGCCCAGCGTCTT
GTCATTGGCGAATTCGAACACGCAGATGCAGTCGGGGCGGCGCGGTCCCAGGTCCACTTCGCATATTAAG
GTGACGCGTGTGGCCTCGAACACCGAGCGACCCTGCAGCGACCCGCTTAACAGCGTCAACAGCGTGCCGC
AGATCCCAAGCTTGCGGCCGCTTAAGCTGCAGAAGTTGGTCGTGAGGCACTGGGCAGGTAAGTATCAAGG
TTACAAGACAGGTTTAAGGAGACCAATAGAAACTGGGCTTGTCGAGACAGAGAAGACTCTTGCGTTTCTG
ATAGGCACCTATTGGTCTTACTGACATCCACTTTGCCTTTCTCTCCACAGGTGTCCACTCCCAGGTTCAA
TACAGCTCTTAAGCGGCCGCAAGCTAGCTTGCCGCCACCATGGTGAGCAAGGGCGAGGAGCTGTTCACCG
GGGTGGTGCCCATCCTGGTCGAGCTGGACGGCGACGTAAACGGCCACAAGTTCAGCGTGTCCGGCGAGGG
CGAGGGCGATGCCACCTACGGCAAGCTGACCCTGAAGTTCATCTGCACCACCGGCAAGCTGCCCGTGCCC
TGGCCCACCCTCGTGACCACCCTGACCTGGGGCGTGCAGTGCTTCGCCCGCTACCCCGACCACATGAAGC
AGCACGACTTCTTCAAGTCCGCCATGCCCGAAGGCTACGTCCAGGAGCGCACCATCTTCTTCAAGGACGA
CGGCAACTACAAGACCCGCGCCGAGGTGAAGTTCGAGGGCGACACCCTGGTGAACCGCATCGAGCTGAAG
GGCATCGACTTCAAGGAGGACGGCAACATCCTGGGGCACAAGCTGGAGTACAACGCCATCAGCGACAACG
TCTATATCACCGCCGACAAGCAGAAGAACGGCATCAAGGCCAACTTCAAGATCCGCCACAACATCGAGGA
CGGCAGCGTGCAGCTCGCCGACCACTACCAGCAGAACACCCCCATCGGCGACGGCCCCGTGCTGCTGCCC
GACAACCACTACCTGAGCACCCAGTCCAAGCTGAGCAAAGACCCCAACGAGAAGCGCGATCACATGGTCC
TGCTGGAGTTCGTGACCGCCGCCGGGATCACTCTCGGCATGGACGAGCTGTACAAGTGAGCCTCTAGACT
CCCTCAGCGGCGCGCCACGTTGGCTGTAGAGTCGCCAGGGCGTATTTAACTGGAGGGACTCTCGGTTAGA
GTTGATACGGTCCCGTCGCATACAGCGCCTTTGGCCAAGATCTCACGTGTCTAGAGTCGGGGCGGCCGGC
CGCTTCGAGCAGACATGATAAGATACATTGATGAGTTTGGACAAACCACAACTAGAATGCAGTGAAAAAA
ATGCTTTATTTGTGAAATTTGTGATGCTATTGCTTTATTTGTAACCATTATAAGCTGCAATAAACAAGTT
AACAACAACAATTGCATTCATTTTATGTTTCAGGTTCAGGGGGAGGTGTGGGAGGTTTTTTAAAGCAAGT
AAAACCTCTACAAATGTGGTAAAATCGATAAGGATCCGTCGACCGATGCCCTTGAGAGCCTTCAACCCAG
TCAGCTCCTTCCGGTGGGCGCGGGGCATGACTATCGTCGCCGCACTTATGACTGTCTTCTTTATCATGCA
ACTCGTAGGACAGGTGCCGGCAGCGCTCTTCCGCTTCCTCGCTCACTGACTCGCTGCGCTCGGTCGTTCG
GCTGCGGCGAGCGGTATCAGCTCACTCAAAGGCGGTAATACGGTTATCCACAGAATCAGGGGATAACGCA
GGAAAGAACATGTGAGCAAAAGGCCAGCAAAAGGCCAGGAACCGTAAAAAGGCCGCGTTGCTGGCGTTTT
TCCATAGGCTCCGCCCCCCTGACGAGCATCACAAAAATCGACGCTCAAGTCAGAGGTGGCGAAACCCGAC
AGGACTATAAAGATACCAGGCGTTTCCCCCTGGAAGCTCCCTCGTGCGCTCTCCTGTTCCGACCCTGCCG
CTTACCGGATACCTGTCCGCCTTTCTCCCTTCGGGAAGCGTGGCGCTTTCTCATAGCTCACGCTGTAGGT
ATCTCAGTTCGGTGTAGGTCGTTCGCTCCAAGCTGGGCTGTGTGCACGAACCCCCCGTTCAGCCCGACCG
CTGCGCCTTATCCGGTAACTATCGTCTTGAGTCCAACCCGGTAAGACACGACTTATCGCCACTGGCAGCA
GCCACTGGTAACAGGATTAGCAGAGCGAGGTATGTAGGCGGTGCTACAGAGTTCTTGAAGTGGTGGCCTA
ACTACGGCTACACTAGAAGAACAGTATTTGGTATCTGCGCTCTGCTGAAGCCAGTTACCTTCGGAAAAAG
AGTTGGTAGCTCTTGATCCGGCAAACAAACCACCGCTGGTAGCGGTGGTTTTTTTGTTTGCAAGCAGCAG
ATTACGCGCAGAAAAAAAGGATCTCAAGAAGATCCTTTGATCTTTTCTACGGGGTCTGACGCTCAGTGGA
ACGAAAACTCACGTTAAGGGATTTTGGTCATGAGATTATCAAAAAGGATCTTCACCTAGATCCTTTTAAA
TTAAAAATGAAGTTTTAAATCAATCTAAAGTATATATGAGTAAACTTGGTCTGACAGTTACCAATGCTTA
ATCAGTGAGGCACCTATCTCAGCGATCTGTCTATTTCGTTCATCCATAGTTGCCTGACTCCCCGTCGTGT
AGATAACTACGATACGGGAGGGCTTACCATCTGGCCCCAGTGCTGCAATGATACCGCGAGACCCACGCTC
ACCGGCTCCAGATTTATCAGCAATAAACCAGCCAGCCGGAAGGGCCGAGCGCAGAAGTGGTCCTGCAACT
TTATCCGCCTCCATCCAGTCTATTAATTGTTGCCGGGAAGCTAGAGTAAGTAGTTCGCCAGTTAATAGTT
TGCGCAACGTTGTTGCCATTGCTACAGGCATCGTGGTGTCACGCTCGTCGTTTGGTATGGCTTCATTCAG
CTCCGGTTCCCAACGATCAAGGCGAGTTACATGATCCCCCATGTTGTGCAAAAAAGCGGTTAGCTCCTTC
GGTCCTCCGATCGTTGTCAGAAGTAAGTTGGCCGCAGTGTTATCACTCATGGTTATGGCAGCACTGCATA
ATTCTCTTACTGTCATGCCATCCGTAAGATGCTTTTCTGTGACTGGTGAGTACTCAACCAAGTCATTCTG
AGAATAGTGTATGCGGCGACCGAGTTGCTCTTGCCCGGCGTCAATACGGGATAATACCGCGCCACATAGC
AGAACTTTAAAAGTGCTCATCATTGGAAAACGTTCTTCGGGGCGAAAACTCTCAAGGATCTTACCGCTGT
TGAGATCCAGTTCGATGTAACCCACTCGTGCACCCAACTGATCTTCAGCATCTTTTACTTTCACCAGCGT
TTCTGGGTGAGCAAAAACAGGAAGGCAAAATGCCGCAAAAAAGGGAATAAGGGCGACACGGAAATGTTGA
ATACTCATACTCTTCCTTTTTCAATATTATTGAAGCATTTATCAGGGTTATTGTCTCATGAGCGGATACA
TATTTGAATGTATTTAGAAAAATAAACAAATAGGGGTTCCGCGCACATTTCCCCGAAAAGTGCCACCTG
[124 nt withheld, positions 3780-3903]
C
[91 nt withheld, positions 3905-3995]
A
[49 nt withheld, positions 3997-4045]
CCTTTGACGTTGGAGTCCACGTTCTTT
[37 nt withheld, positions 4073-4109]
ACCCTATCTCGGTCTATTCTTTTGATTTATAAGGGATTTTGCCGATTTCGGCCTATTGGTTAAAAAATGA
GCTGATTTAACAAAAATTTAACGCGAATTTTAACAAAATATTAACGCTTACAATTTGCCATTCGCCATTC
AGGCTGCGCAACTGTTGGGAAGGGCGATCGGTGCGGGCCTCTTCGCTATTACGCCAGCCCAAGCTACCAT
GATAAGTAAGTAATATTAAGGTACGGGAGGTACTTGGAGCGGCCGCAATAAAATATCTTTATTTTCATTA
CATCTGTGTGTTGGTTTTTTGTGTGAATCGATAGTACTAACATACGCTCTCCATCAAAACAAAACGAAAC
AAAACAAACTAGCAAAATAGGCTGTCCCCAGTGCAAGTGCAGGTGCCAGAACATTTCTCTATCGATAGGT
ACCGAGCTCGAGTTCCATGGGAGACGGGCGCCGCTACAGGGCGCGTCCCATTCGCCATTCAGGCTGCGCA
ACTGTTGGGAAGGGCGATCGGTGCGGGCCTCTTCGCTATTACGCCAGCTGGCGAAAGGGGGATGTGCTGC
AAGGCGATTAAGTTGGGTAACGCCAGGGTTTTCCCAGTCACGACGTTGTAAAACGACGGCCAGTGAGCGC
GCGTAATACGACTCACTATAGGGCGAATTGGGTACCGGGCCCCCCCTCGAGGTCCTCCAGCTTTTGTTCC
CTTTAGTGAGGGTTAATTGCGCGCTTGGCGTAATCATGGTCATAGCTGTTTCCTGTGTGAAATTGTTATC
CGCTCACAATTCCACACAACATACGAGCCGGAAGCATAAAGTGTAAAGCCTGGGGTGCCTAATGAG
Features (pLannotate 1.2.2; 21 found; start..end, strand, type, name):
    185..330     +  promoter       HSV TK promoter: herpes simplex virus thymidine kinase promoter
    408..540     +  intron         chimeric intron: chimera between introns from human β-globin and immunoglobulin heavy chain genes
    600..1316    +  CDS            mCerulean: mCerulean is a basic (constitutively fluorescent) cyan fluorescent protein published in 2005, derived from Aequorea victoria. It is reported to be a very rapidly-maturing monomer.
   1489..1610    -  polyA_signal   SV40 poly(A) signal: SV40 polyadenylation signal
   1633..1701    -  CDS            large T antigen (fragment): large T antigen from SV40 (simian virus 40)
   1717..1849    +  CDS            TcR (fragment): tetracycline efflux protein; tet; confers resistance to tetracycline
   2029..2617    -  rep_origin     ori: high-copy-number ColE1/pMB1/pBR322/pUC origin of replication
   2788..3648    -  CDS            AmpR: β-lactamase; bla; confers resistance to ampicillin, carbenicillin, and related antibiotics
   3649..3753    -  promoter       AmpR promoter: bla
   3780..4208    +  rep_origin     f1 ori (sequence partly withheld): f1 bacteriophage origin of replication; arrow indicates direction of (+) strand synthesis
   4240..4307    -  CDS            lacZα (fragment): LacZα fragment of β-galactosidase; lacZ fragment
   4366..4414    +  polyA_signal   poly(A) signal: synthetic polyadenylation signal
   4428..4519    +  misc_feature   pause site: RNA polymerase II transcriptional pause signal from the human α2 globin gene
   4557..4575    -  rep_origin     f1 ori (fragment): f1 bacteriophage origin of replication; arrow indicates direction of (+) strand synthesis
   4580..4735    -  CDS            lacZα (fragment): LacZα fragment of β-galactosidase; lacZ fragment
   4743..4761    +  promoter       T7 promoter: promoter for bacteriophage T7 RNA polymerase
   4770..4793    -  misc_feature   MCS (fragment): pBluescript multiple cloning site
   4809..4827    -  promoter       T3 promoter: promoter for bacteriophage T3 RNA polymerase
   4872..4888    -  protein_bind   lac operator: The lac repressor binds to the lac operator to inhibit transcription in E. coli. This inhibition can be relieved by adding lactose or isopropyl-β-D-thiogalactopyranoside (IPTG). lac repressor encoded by lacI
   4896..4926    -  promoter       lac promoter: promoter for the E. coli lac operon
   4941..17      -  protein_bind   CAP binding site (across the origin): CAP binding activates transcription in the presence of cAMP. E. coli catabolite activator protein
