[The description below was written by a language model from this plasmid's Addgene catalogue record and pLannotate feature annotations shown in this document.]
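Description:
pTK_BsmBI_LacZ_Cerulean_Nanotag_60 is an enhancer-testing reporter plasmid built on the pTK_BsmBI backbone, about 4.9 kb in the sequenced record. It is propagated in E. coli under ampicillin selection (β-lactamase with its own promoter) and carries a ColE1/pUC-type origin plus an f1 phage origin. The catalogue lists it as low copy, although the annotated origin is of the type usually described as high copy. Short fragments of a tetracycline resistance gene and SV40 large T antigen also appear in the annotation and look like non-functional backbone remnants.

The reporter unit consists of the herpes simplex virus thymidine kinase minimal promoter, a chimeric β-globin/immunoglobulin intron that promotes splicing and expression, the cyan fluorescent protein mCerulean, and an SV40 polyadenylation signal. Because the minimal promoter has little activity on its own, Cerulean expression depends on the regulatory activity of a candidate enhancer placed upstream. That upstream position is occupied by a small lacZα stuffer cassette (lac promoter, operator, CAP site and lacZα fragment, with T7/T3 promoters and pBluescript polylinker remnants). The plasmid name implies that this stuffer is excised with the type IIS enzyme BsmBI and replaced by the enhancer, which would permit blue/white screening for recombinants, but the cloning sites themselves are not recorded. A synthetic poly(A) signal and an RNA polymerase II pause site lie upstream of the cloning region and insulate the reporter from read-through transcription originating in the backbone.

"Nanotag_60" indicates that this is one member of a series carrying distinct sequence tags, presumably so that transcripts from different enhancer reporters can be told apart. The tag is not annotated in the feature table, and its position and nature are not stated. The associated work concerns neural crest gene regulatory networks in vivo.
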