Addgene plasmid #130528: pTK_BsmBI_LacZ_Cerulean_Nanotag_60
Purpose: Enhancer cloning nanotag reporter vector
Depositing lab: Tatjana Sauka-Spengler. Publication: Reconstruction of the Global Neural Crest Gene Regulatory Network In Vivo. Williams RM, Candido-Ferreira I, Repapi E, Gavriouchkina D, Senanayake U, Ling ITC, Telenius J, Taylor S, Hughes J, Sauka-Spengler T. Dev Cell. 2019 Oct 21;51(2):255-276.e7. doi: 10.1016/j.devcel.2019.10.003. PubMed 31639368.
Backbone
  Vector backbone: pTK_BsmBI
  Backbone size w/o insert (bp): 4670
  Vector type: Enhancer cloning nanotag reporter vector
Growth in bacteria
  Bacterial resistance: Ampicillin, 100 μg/mL
  Growth temperature: 37°C
  Growth strain: DH5alpha
  Copy number: Low Copy
Gene/Insert
  Gene/Insert name: LacZ
  Insert size (bp): 276
  Promoter: thymidine kinase minimal promoter
  Cloning method: Restriction Enzyme; 5′ cloning site Unknown (unknown if destroyed)
  Sequencing primers: 5′ pTK forward CTAGCAAAATAGGCTGTCCC; 3′ pTK reverse ATATTTCTTCCGGGGACACC
Terms and licenses: Academic/Nonprofit Terms; Industry Terms: Not Available to Industry
How to cite: pTK_BsmBI_LacZ_Cerulean_Nanotag_60 was a gift from Tatjana Sauka-Spengler (Addgene plasmid # 130528 ; http://n2t.net/addgene:130528 ; RRID:Addgene_130528)
